Addgene plasmid #90345: pLminP_Luc2P_RE11
Purpose: SRF - Serum response factor gene reporter
Depositing lab: Ramnik Xavier. Depositing organization: Broad Institute. Publication: Simultaneous Pathway Activity Inference and Gene Expression Analysis Using RNA Sequencing. O'Connell DJ, Kolde R, Sooknah M, Graham DB, Sundberg TB, Latorre IJ, Mikkelsen TS, Xavier RJ. Cell Syst. 2016 May 25;2(5):323-34. doi: 10.1016/j.cels.2016.04.011. Epub 2016 May 19. PubMed 27211859.
Backbone
  Vector backbone: pLenti7.3
  Backbone manufacturer: Thermo Fisher
  Backbone size w/o insert (bp): 7251
  Total vector size (bp): 9293
  Vector type: Lentiviral
  Selectable markers: eGFP
Growth in bacteria
  Bacterial resistance: Ampicillin, 100 μg/mL
  Growth temperature: 37°C
  Growth strain: NEB Stable
  Copy number: High Copy
Gene/Insert
  Gene/Insert name: Firefly luciferase (alt name: Luc2P)
  Species: P. pyralis
  Insert size (bp): 1776
  Promoter: SRF
  Cloning method: Gibson Cloning
  Sequencing primers: 5′ GGTACAGTGCAGGGGAAAGA
Resource information
  A portion of this plasmid was derived from a plasmid made by: pGL4.29 reporter vector (Promega)
Terms and licenses: Academic/Nonprofit Terms; Industry Terms: Not Available to Industry
How to cite: pLminP_Luc2P_RE11 was a gift from Ramnik Xavier (Addgene plasmid # 90345 ; http://n2t.net/addgene:90345 ; RRID:Addgene_90345)
