[The description below was written by a language model from this plasmid's Addgene catalogue record and pLannotate feature annotations shown in this document.]
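Description:
pLminP_Luc2P_RE11 is a lentiviral transcriptional reporter for serum response factor (SRF) activity, built on the pLenti7.3 backbone. It is propagated in E. coli through a high-copy ColE1/pUC-type origin with ampicillin resistance (AmpR/bla), and the backbone also carries an f1 origin and remnants of a lac/T3/T7 cloning region. The viral portion has a third-generation, self-inactivating layout. An RSV promoter replaces the U3 region to drive genomic RNA from a truncated HIV-1 5' LTR, and this is followed by the Ψ packaging signal, a gag fragment, the RRE for Rev-dependent export, and the cPPT/CTS. A ΔU3 3' LTR and an SV40 polyadenylation signal close the unit.

The reporter cassette sits downstream of the cPPT. It consists of a minimal TATA-box promoter (minP) with low basal activity driving the synthetic firefly luciferase luc2, fused to an hPEST degradation sequence (Luc2P). The destabilised enzyme turns over quickly, so its signal follows changes in transcription more closely. The catalogue lists the promoter as SRF, implying SRF-responsive elements upstream of minP, but the feature table does not annotate them; a gap between the cPPT and minP is where they would presumably lie. The reporter portion was derived in part from a Promega pGL4 reporter vector. A WPRE follows the luciferase to enhance expression. A separate SV40 enhancer/early promoter drives Emerald GFP, which serves as a constitutive fluorescent marker for identifying or sorting transduced cells in place of drug selection.

The sequenced record is about 70 nt shorter than the listed total size. The construct appears to be one of a numbered series of response-element reporters for measuring pathway activity in transduced mammalian cells.
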