Features (pLannotate 1.2.2; 28 found; start..end, strand, type, name):
      1..227     +  promoter       RSV promoter: Rous sarcoma virus enhancer/promoter
    228..408     +  LTR            5' LTR (truncated): truncated 5' long terminal repeat (LTR) from HIV-1
    455..580     +  misc_feature   HIV-1 Ψ: packaging signal of human immunodeficiency virus type 1
    564..927     +  CDS            HIV-1 gag (fragment): gag protein from human immunodeficiency virus 1; gag
   1073..1306    +  misc_feature   RRE: The Rev response element (RRE) of HIV-1 allows for Rev-dependent mRNA export from the nucleus to the cytoplasm.
   1683..1783    +  CDS            Rev (fragment): human immunodeficiency virus 1 (HIV-1) Rev protein; rev; enhances nuclear export of unspliced and incompletely spliced viral mRNAs
   1802..1919    +  misc_feature   cPPT/CTS: central polypurine tract and central termination sequence of HIV-1
   2052..2083    +  promoter       minP: minimal TATA-box promoter with low basal activity
   2116..3765    +  CDS            luciferase: firefly luciferase synthetic luc2 version of the luciferase gene
   3769..3888    +  CDS            hPEST: PEST degradation sequence from mouse ornithine decarboxylase human codon-optimized
   3980..4568    +  misc_feature   WPRE: woodchuck hepatitis virus posttranscriptional regulatory element
   4583..4899    +  promoter       SV40 promoter: SV40 enhancer and early promoter
   4950..5669    +  CDS            EmGFP: Emerald GFP mammalian codon-optimized
   5668..5739    +  CDS            nef (fragment): NEF_HV1Z2 - Experimental evidence at protein level: Swiss-Prot protein existence level 1. Extracellular Nef protein targets CD4(+) T-lymphocytes for apoptosis by interacting with CXCR4 surface receptors. From Human immunodeficiency virus type 1 group M subtype D (isolate Z2/CDC-Z34) (HIV-1).
   5741..5974    +  LTR            3' LTR (ΔU3): self-inactivating 3' long terminal repeat (LTR) from HIV-1
   6046..6167    +  polyA_signal   SV40 poly(A) signal: SV40 polyadenylation signal
   6207..6342    +  rep_origin     SV40 ori: SV40 origin of replication
   6363..6381    -  promoter       T7 promoter: promoter for bacteriophage T7 RNA polymerase
   6389..6544    +  CDS            lacZα (fragment): LacZα fragment of β-galactosidase; lacZ fragment
   6549..6977    +  rep_origin     f1 ori (sequence partly withheld): f1 bacteriophage origin of replication; arrow indicates direction of (+) strand synthesis
   7030..7134    +  promoter       AmpR promoter: bla
   7135..7995    +  CDS            AmpR: β-lactamase; bla; confers resistance to ampicillin, carbenicillin, and related antibiotics
   8166..8754    +  rep_origin     ori: high-copy-number ColE1/pMB1/pBR322/pUC origin of replication
   8937..9029    +  CDS            lacI (fragment): lac repressor; lacI; The lac repressor binds to the lac operator to inhibit transcription in E. coli. This inhibition can be relieved by adding lactose or isopropyl-β-D-thiogalactopyranoside (IPTG).
   9042..9063    +  protein_bind   CAP binding site: CAP binding activates transcription in the presence of cAMP. E. coli catabolite activator protein
   9078..9108    +  promoter       lac promoter: promoter for the E. coli lac operon
   9116..9132    +  protein_bind   lac operator: The lac repressor binds to the lac operator to inhibit transcription in E. coli. This inhibition can be relieved by adding lactose or isopropyl-β-D-thiogalactopyranoside (IPTG). lac repressor encoded by lacI
   9177..9195    +  promoter       T3 promoter: promoter for bacteriophage T3 RNA polymerase
>Addgene plasmid #90345 | pLminP_Luc2P_RE11 | addgene full sequence | sequence record 488704 | Addgene NGS Result
TGTAGTCTTATGCAATACTCTTGTAGTCTTGCAACATGGTAACGATGAGTTAGCAACATGCCTTACAAGG
AGAGAAAAAGCACCGTGCATGCCGATTGGTGGAAGTAAGGTGGTACGATCGTGCCTTATTAGGAAGGCAA
CAGACGGGTCTGACATGGATTGGACGAACCACTGAATTGCCGCATTGCAGAGATATTGTATTTAAGTGCC
TAGCTCGATACATAAACGGGTCTCTCTGGTTAGACCAGATCTGAGCCTGGGAGCTCTCTGGCTAACTAGG
GAACCCACTGCTTAAGCCTCAATAAAGCTTGCCTTGAGTGCTTCAAGTAGTGTGTGCCCGTCTGTTGTGT
GACTCTGGTAACTAGAGATCCCTCAGACCCTTTTAGTCAGTGTGGAAAATCTCTAGCAGTGGCGCCCGAA
CAGGGACTTGAAAGCGAAAGGGAAACCAGAGGAGCTCTCTCGACGCAGGACTCGGCTTGCTGAAGCGCGC
ACGGCAAGAGGCGAGGGGCGGCGACTGGTGAGTACGCCAAAAATTTTGACTAGCGGAGGCTAGAAGGAGA
GAGATGGGTGCGAGAGCGTCAGTATTAAGCGGGGGAGAATTAGATCGCGATGGGAAAAAATTCGGTTAAG
GCCAGGGGGAAAGAAAAAATATAAATTAAAACATATAGTATGGGCAAGCAGGGAGCTAGAACGATTCGCA
GTTAATCCTGGCCTGTTAGAAACATCAGAAGGCTGTAGACAAATACTGGGACAGCTACAACCATCCCTTC
AGACAGGATCAGAAGAACTTAGATCATTATATAATACAGTAGCAACCCTCTATTGTGTGCATCAAAGGAT
AGAGATAAAAGACACCAAGGAAGCTTTAGACAAGATAGAGGAAGAGCAAAACAAAAGTAAGACCACCGCA
CAGCAAGCGGCCGCTGATCTTCAGACCTGGAGGAGGAGATATGAGGGACAATTGGAGAAGTGAATTATAT
AAATATAAAGTAGTAAAAATTGAACCATTAGGAGTAGCACCCACCAAGGCAAAGAGAAGAGTGGTGCAGA
GAGAAAAAAGAGCAGTGGGAATAGGAGCTTTGTTCCTTGGGTTCTTGGGAGCAGCAGGAAGCACTATGGG
CGCAGCGTCAATGACGCTGACGGTACAGGCCAGACAATTATTGTCTGGTATAGTGCAGCAGCAGAACAAT
TTGCTGAGGGCTATTGAGGCGCAACAGCATCTGTTGCAACTCACAGTCTGGGGCATCAAGCAGCTCCAGG
CAAGAATCCTGGCTGTGGAAAGATACCTAAAGGATCAACAGCTCCTGGGGATTTGGGGTTGCTCTGGAAA
ACTCATTTGCACCACTGCTGTGCCTTGGAATGCTAGTTGGAGTAATAAATCTCTGGAACAGATTTGGAAT
CACACGACCTGGATGGAGTGGGACAGAGAAATTAACAATTACACAAGCTTAATACACTCCTTAATTGAAG
AATCGCAAAACCAGCAAGAAAAGAATGAACAAGAATTATTGGAATTAGATAAATGGGCAAGTTTGTGGAA
TTGGTTTAACATAACAAATTGGCTGTGGTATATAAAATTATTCATAATGATAGTAGGAGGCTTGGTAGGT
TTAAGAATAGTTTTTGCTGTACTTTCTATAGTGAATAGAGTTAGGCAGGGATATTCACCATTATCGTTTC
AGACCCACCTCCCAACCCCGAGGGGACCCGACAGGCCCGAAGGAATAGAAGAAGAAGGTGGAGAGAGAGA
CAGAGACAGATCCATTCGATTAGTGAACGGATCTCGACGGTATCGGTTAACTTTTAAAAGAAAAGGGGGG
ATTGGGGGGTACAGTGCAGGGGAAAGAATAGTAGACATAATAGCAACAGACATACAAACTAAAGAATTAC
AAAAACAAATTACAAAAATTCAAAATTTTATCGATCGCACCAGCGTGTGGATCGGATGTCCATATTAGGA
CATCTGGATGTCCATATTAGGACATCTGGATGTCCATATTAGGACATCTGATCCGAGAACAGATCTGGCC
TCGGCGGCCAAGCTTAGACACTAGAGGGTATATAATGGAAGCTCGACTTCCAGCTTGGCAATCCGGTACT
GTTGGTAAAGCCACCATGGAAGATGCCAAAAACATTAAGAAGGGCCCAGCGCCATTCTACCCACTCGAAG
ACGGGACCGCCGGCGAGCAGCTGCACAAAGCCATGAAGCGCTACGCCCTGGTGCCCGGCACCATCGCCTT
TACCGACGCACATATCGAGGTGGACATTACCTACGCCGAGTACTTCGAGATGAGCGTTCGGCTGGCAGAA
GCTATGAAGCGCTATGGGCTGAATACAAACCATCGGATCGTGGTGTGCAGCGAGAATAGCTTGCAGTTCT
TCATGCCCGTGTTGGGTGCCCTGTTCATCGGTGTGGCTGTGGCCCCAGCTAACGACATCTACAACGAGCG
CGAGCTGCTGAACAGCATGGGCATCAGCCAGCCCACCGTCGTATTCGTGAGCAAGAAAGGGCTGCAAAAG
ATCCTCAACGTGCAAAAGAAGCTACCGATCATACAAAAGATCATCATCATGGATAGCAAGACCGACTACC
AGGGCTTCCAAAGCATGTACACCTTCGTGACTTCCCATTTGCCACCCGGCTTCAACGAGTACGACTTCGT
GCCCGAGAGCTTCGACCGGGACAAAACCATCGCCCTGATCATGAACAGTAGTGGCAGTACCGGATTGCCC
AAGGGCGTAGCCCTACCGCACCGCACCGCTTGTGTCCGATTCAGTCATGCCCGCGACCCCATCTTCGGCA
ACCAGATCATCCCCGACACCGCTATCCTCAGCGTGGTGCCATTTCACCACGGCTTCGGCATGTTCACCAC
GCTGGGCTACTTGATCTGCGGCTTTCGGGTCGTGCTCATGTACCGCTTCGAGGAGGAGCTATTCTTGCGC
AGCTTGCAAGACTATAAGATTCAATCTGCCCTGCTGGTGCCCACACTATTTAGCTTCTTCGCTAAGAGCA
CTCTCATCGACAAGTACGACCTAAGCAACTTGCACGAGATCGCCAGCGGCGGGGCGCCGCTCAGCAAGGA
GGTAGGTGAGGCCGTGGCCAAACGCTTCCACCTACCAGGCATCCGCCAGGGCTACGGCCTGACAGAAACA
ACCAGCGCCATTCTGATCACCCCCGAAGGGGACGACAAGCCTGGCGCAGTAGGCAAGGTGGTGCCCTTCT
TCGAGGCTAAGGTGGTGGACTTGGACACCGGTAAGACACTGGGTGTGAACCAGCGCGGCGAGCTGTGCGT
CCGTGGCCCCATGATCATGAGCGGCTACGTTAACAACCCCGAGGCTACAAACGCTCTCATCGACAAGGAC
GGCTGGCTGCACAGCGGCGACATCGCCTACTGGGACGAGGACGAGCACTTCTTCATCGTGGACCGGCTGA
AGAGCCTGATCAAATACAAGGGCTACCAGGTAGCCCCAGCCGAACTGGAGAGCATCCTGCTGCAACACCC
CAACATCTTCGACGCCGGGGTCGCCGGCCTGCCCGACGACGATGCCGGCGAGCTGCCCGCCGCAGTCGTC
GTGCTGGAACACGGTAAAACCATGACCGAGAAGGAGATCGTGGACTATGTGGCCAGCCAGGTTACAACCG
CCAAGAAGCTGCGCGGTGGTGTTGTGTTCGTGGACGAGGTGCCTAAAGGACTGACCGGCAAGTTGGACGC
CCGCAAGATCCGCGAGATTCTCATTAAGGCCAAGAAGGGCGGCAAGATCGCCGTGAATTCTCACGGCTTC
CCTCCCGAGGTGGAGGAGCAGGCCGCCGGCACCCTGCCCATGAGCTGCGCCCAGGAGAGCGGCATGGATA
GACACCCTGCTGCTTGCGCCAGCGCCAGGATCAACGTCTAAGGCCGCGACTCTAGAACGCGTCACTGCGG
CTGGAGCTACGTTGCTTCAGACTACAGACATCAGCGCGTACCGGTTAGTAATGATCGACAATCAACCTCT
GGATTACAAAATTTGTGAAAGATTGACTGGTATTCTTAACTATGTTGCTCCTTTTACGCTATGTGGATAC
GCTGCTTTAATGCCTTTGTATCATGCTATTGCTTCCCGTATGGCTTTCATTTTCTCCTCCTTGTATAAAT
CCTGGTTGCTGTCTCTTTATGAGGAGTTGTGGCCCGTTGTCAGGCAACGTGGCGTGGTGTGCACTGTGTT
TGCTGACGCAACCCCCACTGGTTGGGGCATTGCCACCACCTGTCAGCTCCTTTCCGGGACTTTCGCTTTC
CCCCTCCCTATTGCCACGGCGGAACTCATCGCCGCCTGCCTTGCCCGCTGCTGGACAGGGGCTCGGCTGT
TGGGCACTGACAATTCCGTGGTGTTGTCGGGGAAGCTGACGTCCTTTCCATGGCTGCTCGCCTGTGTTGC
CACCTGGATTCTGCGCGGGACGTCCTTCTGCTACGTCCCTTCGGCCCTCAATCCAGCGGACCTTCCTTCC
CGCGGCCTGCTGCCGGCTCTGCGGCCTCTTCCGCGTCTTCGCCTTCGCCCTCAGACGAGTCGGATCTCCC
TTTGGGCCGCCTCCCCGCCTGGCGATGGTACCGGTGTGGAAAGTCCCCAGGCTCCCCAGCAGGCAGAAGT
ATGCAAAGCATGCATCTCAATTAGTCAGCAACCAGGTGTGGAAAGTCCCCAGGCTCCCCAGCAGGCAGAA
GTATGCAAAGCATGCATCTCAATTAGTCAGCAACCATAGTCCCGCCCCTAACTCCGCCCATCCCGCCCCT
AACTCCGCCCAGTTCCGCCCATTCTCCGCCCCATGGCTGACTAATTTTTTTTATTTATGCAGAGGCCGAG
GCCGCCTCTGCCTCTGAGCTATTCCAGAAGTAGTGAGGAGGCTTTTTTGGAGGCCTAGGCTTTTGCAAAA
AGCTCCCGGGAGCTTGTATATCCATTTTCGGATCTGATCAGCACCTAGCATGGTGAGCAAGGGCGAGGAG
CTGTTCACCGGGGTGGTGCCCATCCTGGTCGAGCTGGACGGCGACGTAAACGGCCACAAGTTCAGCGTGT
CCGGCGAGGGCGAGGGCGATGCCACCTACGGCAAGCTGACCCTGAAGTTCATCTGCACCACCGGCAAGCT
GCCCGTGCCCTGGCCCACCCTCGTGACCACCTTCACCTACGGCGTGCAGTGCTTCGCCCGCTACCCCGAC
CACATGAAGCAGCACGACTTCTTCAAGTCCGCCATGCCCGAAGGCTACGTCCAGGAGCGCACCATCTTCT
TCAAGGACGACGGCAACTACAAGACCCGCGCCGAGGTGAAGTTCGAGGGCGACACCCTGGTGAACCGCAT
CGAGCTGAAGGGCATCGACTTCAAGGAGGACGGCAACATCCTGGGGCACAAGCTGGAGTACAACTACAAC
AGCCACAAGGTCTATATCACCGCCGACAAGCAGAAGAACGGCATCAAGGTGAACTTCAAGACCCGCCACA
ACATCGAGGACGGCAGCGTGCAGCTCGCCGACCACTACCAGCAGAACACCCCCATCGGCGACGGCCCCGT
GCTGCTGCCCGACAACCACTACCTGAGCACCCAGTCCGCCCTGAGCAAAGACCCCAACGAGAAGCGCGAT
CACATGGTCCTGCTGGAGTTCGTGACCGCCGCCGGGATCACTCTCGGCATGGACGAGCTGTACAAGTAAG
GTACCTTTAAGACCAATGACTTACAAGGCAGCTGTAGATCTTAGCCACTTTTTAAAAGAAAAGGGGGGAC
TGGAAGGGCTAATTCACTCCCAACGAAGACAAGATCTGCTTTTTGCTTGTACTGGGTCTCTCTGGTTAGA
CCAGATCTGAGCCTGGGAGCTCTCTGGCTAACTAGGGAACCCACTGCTTAAGCCTCAATAAAGCTTGCCT
TGAGTGCTTCAAGTAGTGTGTGCCCGTCTGTTGTGTGACTCTGGTAACTAGAGATCCCTCAGACCCTTTT
AGTCAGTGTGGAAAATCTCTAGCAGTAGTAGTTCATGTCATCTTATTATTCAGTATTTATAACTTGCAAA
GAAATGAATATCAGAGAGTGAGAGGAACTTGTTTATTGCAGCTTATAATGGTTACAAATAAAGCAATAGC
ATCACAAATTTCACAAATAAAGCATTTTTTTCACTGCATTCTAGTTGTGGTTTGTCCAAACTCATCAATG
TATCTTATCATGTCTGGCTCTAGCTATCCCGCCCCTAACTCCGCCCATCCCGCCCCTAACTCCGCCCAGT
TCCGCCCATTCTCCGCCCCATGGCTGACTAATTTTTTTTATTTATGCAGAGGCCGAGGCCGCCTCGGCCT
CTGAGCTATTCCAGAAGTAGTGAGGAGGCTTTTTTGGAGGCCTAGGGACGTACCCAATTCGCCCTATAGT
GAGTCGTATTACGCGCGCTCACTGGCCGTCGTTTTACAACGTCGTGACTGGGAAAACCCTGGCGTTACCC
AACTTAATCGCCTTGCAGCACATCCCCCTTTCGCCAGCTGGCGTAATAGCGAAGAGGCCCGCACCGATCG
CCCTTCCCAACAGTTGCGCAGCCTGAATGGCGAATGGG
[124 nt withheld, positions 6549-6672]
C
[91 nt withheld, positions 6674-6764]
A
[49 nt withheld, positions 6766-6814]
CCTTTGACGTTGGAGTCCACGTTCTTT
[37 nt withheld, positions 6842-6878]
ACCCTATCTCGGTCTATTCTTTTGATTTATAAGGGATTTTGCCGATTTCGGCCTATTGGTTAAAAAATGA
GCTGATTTAACAAAAATTTAACGCGAATTTTAACAAAATATTAACGCTTACAATTTAGGTGGCACTTTTC
GGGGAAATGTGCGCGGAACCCCTATTTGTTTATTTTTCTAAATACATTCAAATATGTATCCGCTCATGAG
ACAATAACCCTGATAAATGCTTCAATAATATTGAAAAAGGAAGAGTATGAGTATTCAACATTTCCGTGTC
GCCCTTATTCCCTTTTTTGCGGCATTTTGCCTTCCTGTTTTTGCTCACCCAGAAACGCTGGTGAAAGTAA
AAGATGCTGAAGATCAGTTGGGTGCACGAGTGGGTTACATCGAACTGGATCTCAACAGCGGTAAGATCCT
TGAGAGTTTTCGCCCCGAAGAACGTTTTCCAATGATGAGCACTTTTAAAGTTCTGCTATGTGGCGCGGTA
TTATCCCGTATTGACGCCGGGCAAGAGCAACTCGGTCGCCGCATACACTATTCTCAGAATGACTTGGTTG
AGTACTCACCAGTCACAGAAAAGCATCTTACGGATGGCATGACAGTAAGAGAATTATGCAGTGCTGCCAT
AACCATGAGTGATAACACTGCGGCCAACTTACTTCTGACAACGATCGGAGGACCGAAGGAGCTAACCGCT
TTTTTGCACAACATGGGGGATCATGTAACTCGCCTTGATCGTTGGGAACCGGAGCTGAATGAAGCCATAC
CAAACGACGAGCGTGACACCACGATGCCTGTAGCAATGGCAACAACGTTGCGCAAACTATTAACTGGCGA
ACTACTTACTCTAGCTTCCCGGCAACAATTAATAGACTGGATGGAGGCGGATAAAGTTGCAGGACCACTT
CTGCGCTCGGCCCTTCCGGCTGGCTGGTTTATTGCTGATAAATCTGGAGCCGGTGAGCGTGGGTCTCGCG
GTATCATTGCAGCACTGGGGCCAGATGGTAAGCCCTCCCGTATCGTAGTTATCTACACGACGGGGAGTCA
GGCAACTATGGATGAACGAAATAGACAGATCGCTGAGATAGGTGCCTCACTGATTAAGCATTGGTAACTG
TCAGACCAAGTTTACTCATATATACTTTAGATTGATTTAAAACTTCATTTTTAATTTAAAAGGATCTAGG
TGAAGATCCTTTTTGATAATCTCATGACCAAAATCCCTTAACGTGAGTTTTCGTTCCACTGAGCGTCAGA
CCCCGTAGAAAAGATCAAAGGATCTTCTTGAGATCCTTTTTTTCTGCGCGTAATCTGCTGCTTGCAAACA
AAAAAACCACCGCTACCAGCGGTGGTTTGTTTGCCGGATCAAGAGCTACCAACTCTTTTTCCGAAGGTAA
CTGGCTTCAGCAGAGCGCAGATACCAAATACTGTTCTTCTAGTGTAGCCGTAGTTAGGCCACCACTTCAA
GAACTCTGTAGCACCGCCTACATACCTCGCTCTGCTAATCCTGTTACCAGTGGCTGCTGCCAGTGGCGAT
AAGTCGTGTCTTACCGGGTTGGACTCAAGACGATAGTTACCGGATAAGGCGCAGCGGTCGGGCTGAACGG
GGGGTTCGTGCACACAGCCCAGCTTGGAGCGAACGACCTACACCGAACTGAGATACCTACAGCGTGAGCT
ATGAGAAAGCGCCACGCTTCCCGAAGGGAGAAAGGCGGACAGGTATCCGGTAAGCGGCAGGGTCGGAACA
GGAGAGCGCACGAGGGAGCTTCCAGGGGGAAACGCCTGGTATCTTTATAGTCCTGTCGGGTTTCGCCACC
TCTGACTTGAGCGTCGATTTTTGTGATGCTCGTCAGGGGGGCGGAGCCTATGGAAAAACGCCAGCAACGC
GGCCTTTTTACGGTTCCTGGCCTTTTGCTGGCCTTTTGCTCACATGTTCTTTCCTGCGTTATCCCCTGAT
TCTGTGGATAACCGTATTACCGCCTTTGAGTGAGCTGATACCGCTCGCCGCAGCCGAACGACCGAGCGCA
GCGAGTCAGTGAGCGAGGAAGCGGAAGAGCGCCCAATACGCAAACCGCCTCTCCCCGCGCGTTGGCCGAT
TCATTAATGCAGCTGGCACGACAGGTTTCCCGACTGGAAAGCGGGCAGTGAGCGCAACGCAATTAATGTG
AGTTAGCTCACTCATTAGGCACCCCAGGCTTTACACTTTATGCTTCCGGCTCGTATGTTGTGTGGAATTG
TGAGCGGATAACAATTTCACACAGGAAACAGCTATGACCATGATTACGCCAAGCGCGCAATTAACCCTCA
CTAAAGGGAACAAAAGCTGGAGCTGCAAGCTTAA
